>Addgene plasmid #41017 | pEPkan-S | depositor full sequence | sequence record 54327 | pEPkan-S sequence 6288 bps
GACGGATCGGGAGATCCGATTACAAGGATGACGACGATAAGTAGGGATAACAGGGTAATCGATTTATTCA
ACAAAGCCACGTTGTGTCTCAAAATCTCTGATGTTACATTGCACAAGATAAAAATATATCATCATGAACA
ATAAAACTGTCTGCTTACATAAACAGTAATACAAGGGGTGTTATGAGCCATATTCAACGGGAAACGTCTT
GCTCGAGGCCGCGATTAAATTCCAACATGGATGCTGATTTATATGGGTATAAATGGGCTCGCGATAATGT
CGGGCAATCAGGTGCGACAATCTATCGATTGTATGGGAAGCCCGATGCGCCAGAGTTGTTTCTGAAACAT
GGCAAAGGTAGCGTTGCCAATGATGTTACAGATGAGATGGTCAGACTAAACTGGCTGACGGAATTTATGC
CTCTTCCGACCATCAAGCATTTTATCCGTACTCCTGATGATGCATGGTTACTCACCACTGCGATCCCCGG
GAAAACAGCATTCCAGGTATTAGAAGAATATCCTGATTCAGGTGAAAATATTGTTGATGCGCTGGCAGTG
TTCCTGCGCCGGTTGCATTCGATTCCTGTTTGTAATTGTCCTTTTAACAGCGATCGCGTATTTCGTCTCG
CTCAGGCGCAATCACGAATGAATAACGGTTTGGTTGATGCGAGTGATTTTGATGACGAGCGTAATGGCTG
GCCTGTTGAACAAGTCTGGAAAGAAATGCATAAGCTTTTGCCATTCTCACCGGATTCAGTCGTCACTCAT
GGTGATTTCTCACTTGATAACCTTATTTTTGACGAGGGGAAATTAATAGGTTGTATTGATGTTGGACGAG
TCGGAATCGCAGACCGATACCAGGATCTTGCCATCCTATGGAACTGCCTCGGTGAGTTTTCTCCTTCATT
ACAGAAACGGCTTTTTCAAAAATATGGTATTGATAATCCTGATATGAATAAATTGCAGTTTCATTTGATG
CTCGATGAGTTTTTCTAATCAGAATTGGTTAATTGGTTGTAACACTGGCATTACCCTGTTATCCCTAGAT
CGATGTACGGGCCAGATATACGCGTTGACATTGATTATTGACTAGTTATTAATAGTAATCAATTACGGGG
TCATTAGTTCATAGCCCATATATGGAGTTCCGCGTTACATAACTTACGGTAAATGGCCCGCCTGGCTGAC
CGCCCAACGACCCCCGCCCATTGACGTCAATAATGACGTATGTTCCCATAGTAACGCCAATAGGGACTTT
CCATTGACGTCAATGGGTGGAGTATTTACGGTAAACTGCCCACTTGGCAGTACATCAAGTGTATCATATG
CCAAGTACGCCCCCTATTGACGTCAATGACGGTAAATGGCCCGCCTGGCATTATGCCCAGTACATGACCT
TATGGGACTTTCCTACTTGGCAGTACATCTACGTATTAGTCATCGCTATTACCATGGTGATGCGGTTTTG
GCAGTACATCAATGGGCGTGGATAGCGGTTTGACTCACGGGGATTTCCAAGTCTCCACCCCATTGACGTC
AATGGGAGTTTGTTTTGGCACCAAAATCAACGGGACTTTCCAAAATGTCGTAACAACTCCGCCCCATTGA
CGCAAATGGGCGGTAGGCGTGTACGGTGGGAGGTCTATATAAGCAGAGCTCTCTGGCTAACTAGAGAACC
CACTGCTTACTGGCTTATCGAAATTAATACGACTCACTATAGGGAGACCCAAGCTTGGTACCGAGCTCGG
ATCCACTAGTAACGGCCGCCAGTGTGCTGGAATTCTGCAGATATCCATCACACTGGCGGCCGCTCGAGCA
TGCATCTAGAGGGCCCTATTCTATAGTGTCACCTAAATGCTAGAGCTCGCTGATCAGCCTCGACTGTGCC
TTCTAGTTGCCAGCCATCTGTTGTTTGCCCCTCCCCCGTGCCTTCCTTGACCCTGGAAGGTGCCACTCCC
ACTGTCCTTTCCTAATAAAATGAGGAAATTGCATCGCATTGTCTGAGTAGGTGTCATTCTATTCTGGGGG
GTGGGGTGGGGCAGGACAGCAAGGGGGAGGATTGGGAAGACAATAGCAGGCATGCTGGGGATGCGGTGGG
CTCTATGGCTTCTGAGGCGGAAAGAACCAGCTGGGGCTCTAGGGGGTATCCCC
[124 nt withheld, positions 2154-2277]
C
[32 nt withheld, positions 2279-2310]
CA
[57 nt withheld, positions 2313-2369]
A
[49 nt withheld, positions 2371-2419]
CCTTTGACGTTGGAGTCCACGTTCTTT
[37 nt withheld, positions 2447-2483]
ACCCTATCTCGGTCTATTCTTTTGATTTATAAGGGATTTTGGGGATTTCGGCCTATTGGTTAAAAAATGA
GCTGATTTAACAAAAATTTAACGCGAATTAATTCTGTGGAATGTGTGTCAGTTAGGGTGTGGAAAGTCCC
CAGGCTCCCCAGGCAGGCAGAAGTATGCAAAGCATGCATCTCAATTAGTCAGCAACCAGGTGTGGAAAGT
CCCCAGGCTCCCCAGCAGGCAGAAGTATGCAAAGCATGCATCTCAATTAGTCAGCAACCATAGTCCCGCC
CCTAACTCCGCCCATCCCGCCCCTAACTCCGCCCAGTTCCGCCCATTCTCCGCCCCATGGCTGACTAATT
TTTTTTATTTATGCAGAGGCCGAGGCCGCCTCTGCCTCTGAGCTATTCCAGAAGTAGTGAGGAGGCTTTT
TTGGAGGCCTAGGCTTTTGCAAAAAGCTCCCGGGAGCTTGTATATCCATTTTCGGATCTGATCAAGAGAC
AGGATGAGGATCGTTTCGCATGATTGAACAAGATGGATTGCACGCAGGTTCTCCGGCCGCTTGGGTGGAG
AGGCTATTCGGCTATGACTGGGCACAACAGACAATCGGCTGCTCTGATGCCGCCGTGTTCCGGCTGTCAG
CGCAGGGGCGCCCGGTTCTTTTTGTCAAGACCGACCTGTCCGGTGCCCTGAATGAACTGCAGGACGAGGC
AGCGCGGCTATCGTGGCTGGCCACGACGGGCGTTCCTTGCGCAGCTGTGCTCGACGTTGTCACTGAAGCG
GGAAGGGACTGGCTGCTATTGGGCGAAGTGCCGGGGCAGGATCTCCTGTCATCTCACCTTGCTCCTGCCG
AGAAAGTATCCATCATGGCTGATGCAATGCGGCGGCTGCATACGCTTGATCCGGCTACCTGCCCATTCGA
CCACCAAGCGAAACATCGCATCGAGCGAGCACGTACTCGGATGGAAGCCGGTCTTGTCGATCAGGATGAT
CTGGACGAAGAGCATCAGGGGCTCGCGCCAGCCGAACTGTTCGCCAGGCTCAAGGCGCGCATGCCCGACG
GCGAGGATCTCGTCGTGACCCATGGCGATGCCTGCTTGCCGAATATCATGGTGGAAAATGGCCGCTTTTC
TGGATTCATCGACTGTGGCCGGCTGGGTGTGGCGGACCGCTATCAGGACATAGCGTTGGCTACCCGTGAT
ATTGCTGAAGAGCTTGGCGGCGAATGGGCTGACCGCTTCCTCGTGCTTTACGGTATCGCCGCTCCCGATT
CGCAGCGCATCGCCTTCTATCGCCTTCTTGACGAGTTCTTCTGAGCGGGACTCTGGGGTTCGAAATGACC
GACCAAGCGACGCCCAACCTGCCATCACGAGATTTCGATTCCACCGCCGCCTTCTATGAAAGGTTGGGCT
TCGGAATCGTTTTCCGGGACGCCGGCTGGATGATCCTCCAGCGCGGGGATCTCATGCTGGAGTTCTTCGC
CCACCCCAACTTGTTTATTGCAGCTTATAATGGTTACAAATAAAGCAATAGCATCACAAATTTCACAAAT
AAAGCATTTTTTTCACTGCATTCTAGTTGTGGTTTGTCCAAACTCATCAATGTATCTTATCATGTCTGTA
TACCGTCGACCTCTAGCTAGAGCTTGGCGTAATCATGGTCATAGCTGTTTCCTGTGTGAAATTGTTATCC
GCTCACAATTCCACACAACATACGAGCCGGAAGCATAAAGTGTAAAGCCTGGGGTGCCTAATGAGTGAGC
TAACTCACATTAATTGCGTTGCGCTCACTGCCCGCTTTCCAGTCGGGAAACCTGTCGTGCCAGCTGCATT
AATGAATCGGCCAACGCGCGGGGAGAGGCGGTTTGCGTATTGGGCGCTCTTCCGCTTCCTCGCTCACTGA
CTCGCTGCGCTCGGTCGTTCGGCTGCGGCGAGCGGTATCAGCTCACTCAAAGGCGGTAATACGGTTATCC
ACAGAATCAGGGGATAACGCAGGAAAGAACATGTGAGCAAAAGGCCAGCAAAAGGCCAGGAACCGTAAAA
AGGCCGCGTTGCTGGCGTTTTTCCATAGGCTCCGCCCCCCTGACGAGCATCACAAAAATCGACGCTCAAG
TCAGAGGTGGCGAAACCCGACAGGACTATAAAGATACCAGGCGTTTCCCCCTGGAAGCTCCCTCGTGCGC
TCTCCTGTTCCGACCCTGCCGCTTACCGGATACCTGTCCGCCTTTCTCCCTTCGGGAAGCGTGGCGCTTT
CTCAATGCTCACGCTGTAGGTATCTCAGTTCGGTGTAGGTCGTTCGCTCCAAGCTGGGCTGTGTGCACGA
ACCCCCCGTTCAGCCCGACCGCTGCGCCTTATCCGGTAACTATCGTCTTGAGTCCAACCCGGTAAGACAC
GACTTATCGCCACTGGCAGCAGCCACTGGTAACAGGATTAGCAGAGCGAGGTATGTAGGCGGTGCTACAG
AGTTCTTGAAGTGGTGGCCTAACTACGGCTACACTAGAAGGACAGTATTTGGTATCTGCGCTCTGCTGAA
GCCAGTTACCTTCGGAAAAAGAGTTGGTAGCTCTTGATCCGGCAAACAAACCACCGCTGGTAGCGGTGGT
TTTTTTGTTTGCAAGCAGCAGATTACGCGCAGAAAAAAAGGATCTCAAGAAGATCCTTTGATCTTTTCTA
CGGGGTCTGACGCTCAGTGGAACGAAAACTCACGTTAAGGGATTTTGGTCATGAGATTATCAAAAAGGAT
CTTCACCTAGATCCTTTTAAATTAAAAATGAAGTTTTAAATCAATCTAAAGTATATATGAGTAAACTTGG
TCTGACAGTTACCAATGCTTAATCAGTGAGGCACCTATCTCAGCGATCTGTCTATTTCGTTCATCCATAG
TTGCCTGACTCCCCGTCGTGTAGATAACTACGATACGGGAGGGCTTACCATCTGGCCCCAGTGCTGCAAT
GATACCGCGAGACCCACGCTCACCGGCTCCAGATTTATCAGCAATAAACCAGCCAGCCGGAAGGGCCGAG
CGCAGAAGTGGTCCTGCAACTTTATCCGCCTCCATCCAGTCTATTAATTGTTGCCGGGAAGCTAGAGTAA
GTAGTTCGCCAGTTAATAGTTTGCGCAACGTTGTTGCCATTGCTACAGGCATCGTGGTGTCACGCTCGTC
GTTTGGTATGGCTTCATTCAGCTCCGGTTCCCAACGATCAAGGCGAGTTACATGATCCCCCATGTTGTGC
AAAAAAGCGGTTAGCTCCTTCGGTCCTCCGATCGTTGTCAGAAGTAAGTTGGCCGCAGTGTTATCACTCA
TGGTTATGGCAGCACTGCATAATTCTCTTACTGTCATGCCATCCGTAAGATGCTTTTCTGTGACTGGTGA
GTACTCAACCAAGTCATTCTGAGAATAGTGTATGCGGCGACCGAGTTGCTCTTGCCCGGCGTCAATACGG
GATAATACCGCGCCACATAGCAGAACTTTAAAAGTGCTCATCATTGGAAAACGTTCTTCGGGGCGAAAAC
TCTCAAGGATCTTACCGCTGTTGAGATCCAGTTCGATGTAACCCACTCGTGCACCCAACTGATCTTCAGC
ATCTTTTACTTTCACCAGCGTTTCTGGGTGAGCAAAAACAGGAAGGCAAAATGCCGCAAAAAAGGGAATA
AGGGCGACACGGAAATGTTGAATACTCATACTCTTCCTTTTTCAATATTATTGAAGCATTTATCAGGGTT
ATTGTCTCATGAGCGGATACATATTTGAATGTATTTAGAAAAATAAACAAATAGGGGTTCCGCGCACATT
TCCCCGAAAAGTGCCACCTGACGTC
Features (pLannotate 1.2.2; 21 found; start..end, strand, type, name):
     17..41      +  CDS            3xFLAG (fragment): three tandem FLAG® epitope tags
    183..998     +  CDS            KanR: aminoglycoside phosphotransferase; aph(3')-Ia; confers resistance to kanamycin in bacteria or G418 (Geneticin®) in eukaryotes
   1077..1456    +  enhancer       CMV enhancer: human cytomegalovirus immediate early enhancer
   1457..1660    +  promoter       CMV promoter: human cytomegalovirus (CMV) immediate early promoter
   1656..1689    +  LTR            5' LTR (truncated) (fragment): truncated 5' long terminal repeat (LTR) from HIV-1
   1705..1723    +  promoter       T7 promoter: promoter for bacteriophage T7 RNA polymerase
   1840..1858    -  promoter       SP6 promoter: promoter for bacteriophage SP6 RNA polymerase
   1884..2108    +  polyA_signal   bGH poly(A) signal: bovine growth hormone polyadenylation signal
   2112..2133    +  promoter       SV40 promoter (fragment): SV40 enhancer and early promoter
   2154..2582    +  rep_origin     f1 ori (sequence partly withheld): f1 bacteriophage origin of replication; arrow indicates direction of (+) strand synthesis
   2596..2926    +  promoter       SV40 promoter: SV40 enhancer and early promoter
   2993..3784    +  CDS            neo: KKA2_KLEPN - Also known as kan, nptII. Experimental evidence at protein level: Swiss-Prot protein existence level 1. Resistance to kanamycin, neomycin, paromomycin, ribostamycin, butirosin and gentamicin B. From Klebsiella pneumoniae.
   3808..3966    +  CDS            ble (fragment): BLE_KLEPN - Experimental evidence at protein level: Swiss-Prot protein existence level 1. Binding protein with a strong affinity to the bleomycin family of antibiotics. Binds to CL990; an antimitotic-antibiotic compound. From Klebsiella pneumoniae.
   3961..4082    +  polyA_signal   SV40 poly(A) signal: SV40 polyadenylation signal
   4155..4171    -  protein_bind   lac operator: The lac repressor binds to the lac operator to inhibit transcription in E. coli. This inhibition can be relieved by adding lactose or isopropyl-β-D-thiogalactopyranoside (IPTG). lac repressor encoded by lacI
   4179..4209    -  promoter       lac promoter: promoter for the E. coli lac operon
   4224..4245    -  protein_bind   CAP binding site: CAP binding activates transcription in the presence of cAMP. E. coli catabolite activator protein
   4258..4350    -  CDS            lacI (fragment): lac repressor; lacI; The lac repressor binds to the lac operator to inhibit transcription in E. coli. This inhibition can be relieved by adding lactose or isopropyl-β-D-thiogalactopyranoside (IPTG).
   4533..5121    -  rep_origin     ori: high-copy-number ColE1/pMB1/pBR322/pUC origin of replication
   5292..6152    -  CDS            AmpR: β-lactamase; bla; confers resistance to ampicillin, carbenicillin, and related antibiotics
   6153..6257    -  promoter       AmpR promoter: bla
