[The description below was written by a language model from this plasmid's Addgene catalogue record and pLannotate feature annotations shown in this document.]
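Description:
pEPkan-S is a 6,288 bp, high-copy bacterial plasmid built on the pcDNA3 backbone. It serves as a PCR template for en passant, or two-step Red-mediated, mutagenesis in Escherichia coli rather than as an expression vector in its own right. It replicates from a ColE1/pUC-type origin and is selected with both ampicillin (β-lactamase gene with its own promoter) and kanamycin. The functional payload is the insert recorded as Kana_I-SceI. The feature table shows its aph(3')-Ia kanamycin resistance gene near the start of the sequence. The I-SceI homing endonuclease recognition site implied by the insert name is not separately annotated. A short match to a FLAG epitope upstream of the gene is only a fragment and is probably an incidental annotation hit.

In en passant mutagenesis, the kanamycin marker and adjoining I-SceI site are amplified with primers carrying homology extensions. Red recombination then inserts the product into a target such as a bacterial artificial chromosome, and recombinants are selected with kanamycin. Cleavage at the I-SceI site followed by a second Red recombination between duplicated sequences removes the marker, leaving a markerless modification.

The remaining features are pcDNA3 elements that play no part in the template function. These include the CMV enhancer/promoter, flanking T7 and SP6 promoters, the bGH polyadenylation signal, the f1 origin, and an SV40 promoter-driven neo cassette with SV40 poly(A). The lac promoter/operator remnants and the small LTR, ble and lacI fragments are likewise backbone sequence or annotation matches. The neo gene (nptII) also encodes an aminoglycoside phosphotransferase, but the cassette intended for amplification is the aph(3')-Ia insert.
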