Addgene plasmid #41017: pEPkan-S
Purpose: PCR template for en passant (two-step Red-mediated) mutagenesis
Depositing lab: Nikolaus Osterrieder. Depositing organization: Cornell University. Publication: Two-step red-mediated recombination for versatile high-efficiency markerless DNA manipulation in Escherichia coli. Tischer BK, von Einem J, Kaufer B, Osterrieder N. Biotechniques. 2006 Feb;40(2):191-7. 10.2144/000112096 PubMed 16526409.
Backbone
  Vector backbone: pcDNA3
  Total vector size (bp): 6288
Growth in bacteria
  Bacterial resistance: Ampicillin and Kanamycin, 100 & 50 μg/mL
  Growth temperature: 37°C
  Growth strain: DH10B
  Copy number: High Copy
Gene/Insert
  Gene/Insert name: Kana_I-SceI
Terms and licenses: Academic/Nonprofit Terms; Industry Terms: Not Available to Industry
How to cite: pEPkan-S was a gift from Nikolaus Osterrieder (Addgene plasmid # 41017 ; http://n2t.net/addgene:41017 ; RRID:Addgene_41017)
