>Addgene plasmid #41017 | pEPkan-S | addgene partial sequence | sequence record 102581 | AmpSeq-F 5'-ctcatgagcggatacatatttgaa-3'
GGGGTTCCGCGCACATTTCCCCGAAAAGTGCCACCTGACGTCGACGGATCGGGAGATCCGATTACAAGGA
TGACGACGATAAGTAGGGATAACAGGGTAATCGATTTATTCAACAAAGCCACGTTGTGTCTCAAAATCTC
TGATGTTACATTGCACAAGATAAAAATATATCATCATGAACAATAAAACTGTCTGCTTACATAAACAGTA
ATACAAGGGGTGTTATGAGCCATATTCAACGGGAAACGTCTTGCTCGAGGCCGCGATTAAATTCCAACAT
GGATGCTGATTTATATGGGTATAAATGGGCTCGCGATAATGTCGGGCAATCAGGTGCGACAATCTATCGA
TTGTATGGGAAGCCCGATGCGCCAGAGTTGTTTCTGAAACATGGCAAAGGTAGCGTTGCCAATGATGTTA
CAGATGAGATGGTCAGACTAAACTGGCTGACGGAATTTATGCCTCTTCCGACCATCAAGCATTTTATCCG
TACTCCTGATGATGCATGGTTACTCACCACTGCGATCCCCGGGAAAACAGCATTCCAGGTATTAGAAGAA
TATCCTGATTCAGGTGAAAATATTGTTGATGCGCTGGCAGTGTTCCTGCGCCGGTTGCATTCGATTCCTG
TTTGTAATTGTCCTTTTAACAGCGATCGCGTATTTCGTCTCGCTCAGGCGCAATCACGAATGAATAACGG
TTTGGTTGATGCGAGTGATTTTGATGACGAGCGTAATGGCTGGCCTGTTGAACAAGTCTGGAAAGAAATG
CATAAGCTTTTGCCATTCTCACCGGATTCAGTCGTCACTCATGGTGATTTCTCACTTGATAACCTTA
