>Addgene plasmid #41017 | pEPkan-S | addgene partial sequence | sequence record 102584 | BGH-rev 5'-TAGAAGGCACAGTCGAGG-3'
TATAGAATAGGGCCCTCTAGATGCATGCTCGAGCGGCCGCCAGTGTGATGGATATCTGCAGAATTCCAGC
ACACTGGCGGCCGTTACTAGTGGATCCGAGCTCGGTACCAAGCTTGGGTCTCCCTATAGTGAGTCGTATT
AATTTCGATAAGCCAGTAAGCAGTGGGTTCTCTAGTTAGCCAGAGAGCTCTGCTTATATAGACCTCCCAC
CGTACACGCCTACCGCCCATTTGCGTCAATGGGGCGGAGTTGTTACGACATTTTGGAAAGTCCCGTTGAT
TTTGGTGCCAAAACAAACTCCCATTGACGTCAATGGGGTGGAGACTTGGAAATCCCCGTGAGTCAAACCG
CTATCCACGCCCATTGATGTACTGCCAAAACCGCATCACCATGGTAATAGCGATGACTAATACGTAGATG
TACTGCCAAGTAGGAAAGTCCCATAAGGTCATGTACTGGGCATAATGCCAGGCGGGCCATTTACCGTCAT
TGACGTCAATAGGGGGCGTACTTGGCATATGATACACTTGATGTACTGCCAAGTGGGCAGTTTACCGTAA
ATACTCCACCCATTGACGTCAATGGAAAGTCCCTATTGGCGTTACTATGGGAACATACGTCATTATTGAC
GTCAATGGGCGGGGGTCGTTGGGCGGTCAGCCAGGCGGGCCATTTACCGTAAGTTATGTAACGCGGAACT
CCATATATGGGCTATGAACTAATGACCCCGTAATTGATTACTATTAATAACTAGTCAATAATCAATGTCA
ACGCGTATATCT
